>Addgene plasmid #183714 | tdTomato--β-actin CDS2 | addgene full sequence | sequence record 361426 | Addgene NGS Result
AGGTGGCACTTTTCGGGGAAATGTGCGCGGAACCCCTATTTGTTTATTTTTCTAAATACATTCAAATATG
TATCCGCTCATGAGACAATAACCCTGATAAATGCTTCAATAATATTGAAAAAGGAAGAGTATGAGTATTC
AACATTTCCGTGTCGCCCTTATTCCCTTTTTTGCGGCATTTTGCCTTCCTGTTTTTGCTCACCCAGAAAC
GCTGGTGAAAGTAAAAGATGCTGAAGATCAGTTGGGTGCACGAGTGGGTTACATCGAACTGGATCTCAAC
AGCGGTAAGATCCTTGAGAGTTTTCGCCCCGAAGAACGTTTTCCAATGATGAGCACTTTTAAAGTTCTGC
TATGTGGCGCGGTATTATCCCGTATTGACGCCGGGCAAGAGCAACTCGGTCGCCGCATACACTATTCTCA
GAATGACTTGGTTGAGTACTCACCAGTCACAGAAAAGCATCTTACGGATGGCATGACAGTAAGAGAATTA
TGCAGTGCTGCCATAACCATGAGTGATAACACTGCGGCCAACTTACTTCTGACAACGATCGGAGGACCGA
AGGAGCTAACCGCTTTTTTGCACAACATGGGGGATCATGTAACTCGCCTTGATCGTTGGGAACCGGAGCT
GAATGAAGCCATACCAAACGACGAGCGTGACACCACGATGCCTGTAGCAATGGCAACAACGTTGCGCAAA
CTATTAACTGGCGAACTACTTACTCTAGCTTCCCGGCAACAATTAATAGACTGGATGGAGGCGGATAAAG
TTGCAGGACCACTTCTGCGCTCGGCCCTTCCGGCTGGCTGGTTTATTGCTGATAAATCTGGAGCCGGTGA
GCGTGGGTCTCGCGGTATCATTGCAGCACTGGGGCCAGATGGTAAGCCCTCCCGTATCGTAGTTATCTAC
ACGACGGGGAGTCAGGCAACTATGGATGAACGAAATAGACAGATCGCTGAGATAGGTGCCTCACTGATTA
AGCATTGGTAACTGTCAGACCAAGTTTACTCATATATACTTTAGATTGATTTAAAACTTCATTTTTAATT
TAAAAGGATCTAGGTGAAGATCCTTTTTGATAATCTCATGACCAAAATCCCTTAACGTGAGTTTTCGTTC
CACTGAGCGTCAGACCCCGTAGAAAAGATCAAAGGATCTTCTTGAGATCCTTTTTTTCTGCGCGTAATCT
GCTGCTTGCAAACAAAAAAACCACCGCTACCAGCGGTGGTTTGTTTGCCGGATCAAGAGCTACCAACTCT
TTTTCCGAAGGTAACTGGCTTCAGCAGAGCGCAGATACCAAATACTGTTCTTCTAGTGTAGCCGTAGTTA
GGCCACCACTTCAAGAACTCTGTAGCACCGCCTACATACCTCGCTCTGCTAATCCTGTTACCAGTGGCTG
CTGCCAGTGGCGATAAGTCGTGTCTTACCGGGTTGGACTCAAGACGATAGTTACCGGATAAGGCGCAGCG
GTCGGGCTGAACGGGGGGTTCGTGCACACAGCCCAGCTTGGAGCGAACGACCTACACCGAACTGAGATAC
CTACAGCGTGAGCTATGAGAAAGCGCCACGCTTCCCGAAGGGAGAAAGGCGGACAGGTATCCGGTAAGCG
GCAGGGTCGGAACAGGAGAGCGCACGAGGGAGCTTCCAGGGGGAAACGCCTGGTATCTTTATAGTCCTGT
CGGGTTTCGCCACCTCTGACTTGAGCGTCGATTTTTGTGATGCTCGTCAGGGGGGCGGAGCCTATGGAAA
AACGCCAGCAACGCGGCCTTTTTACGGTTCCTGGCCTTTTGCTGGCCTTTTGCTCACATGTTCTTTCCTG
CGTTATCCCCTGATTCTGTGGATAACCGTATTACCGCCTTTGAGTGAGCTGATACCGCTCGCCGCAGCCG
AACGACCGAGCGCAGCGAGTCAGTGAGCGAGGAAGCGGAAGAGCGCCCAATACGCAAACCGCCTCTCCCC
GCGCGTTGGCCGATTCATTAATGCAGCTGGCACGACAGGTTTCCCGACTGGAAAGCGGGCAGTGAGCGCA
ACGCAATTAATGTGAGTTAGCTCACTCATTAGGCACCCCAGGCTTTACACTTTATGCTTCCGGCTCGTAT
GTTGTGTGGAATTGTGAGCGGATAACAATTTCACACAGGAAACAGCTATGACCATGATTACGCCAAGCGC
GCAATTAACCCTCACTAAAGGGAACAAAAGCTGGAGCTGCAAGCTTGGCCATTGCATACGTTGTATCCAT
ATCATAATATGTACATTTATATTGGCTCATGTCCAACATTACCGCCATGTTGACATTGATTATTGACTAG
TTATTAATAGTAATCAATTACGGGGTCATTAGTTCATAGCCCATATATGGAGTTCCGCGTTACATAACTT
ACGGTAAATGGCCCGCCTGGCTGACCGCCCAACGACCCCCGCCCATTGACGTCAATAATGACGTATGTTC
CCATAGTAACGCCAATAGGGACTTTCCATTGACGTCAATGGGTGGAGTATTTACGGTAAACTGCCCACTT
GGCAGTACATCAAGTGTATCATATGCCAAGTACGCCCCCTATTGACGTCAATGACGGTAAATGGCCCGCC
TGGCATTATGCCCAGTACATGACCTTATGGGACTTTCCTACTTGGCAGTACATCTACGTATTAGTCATCG
CTATTACCATGGTGATGCGGTTTTGGCAGTACATCAATGGGCGTGGATAGCGGTTTGACTCACGGGGATT
TCCAAGTCTCCACCCCATTGACGTCAATGGGAGTTTGTTTTGGCACCAAAATCAACGGGACTTTCCAAAA
TGTCGTAACAACTCCGCCCCATTGACGCAAATGGGCGGTAGGCGTGTACGGTGGGAGGTCTATATAAGCA
GAGCTCGTTTAGTGAACCGGGGTCTCTCTGGTTAGACCAGATCTGAGCCTGGGAGCTCTCTGGCTAACTA
GGGAACCCACTGCTTAAGCCTCAATAAAGCTTGCCTTGAGTGCTTCAAGTAGTGTGTGCCCGTCTGTTGT
GTGACTCTGGTAACTAGAGATCCCTCAGACCCTTTTAGTCAGTGTGGAAAATCTCTAGCAGTGGCGCCCG
AACAGGGACTTGAAAGCGAAAGGGAAACCAGAGGAGCTCTCTCGACGCAGGACTCGGCTTGCTGAAGCGC
GCACGGCAAGAGGCGAGGGGCGGCGACTGGTGAGTACGCCAAAAATTTTGACTAGCGGAGGCTAGAAGGA
GAGAGATGGGTGCGAGAGCGTCAGTATTAAGCGGGGGAGAATTAGATCGCGATGGGAAAAAATTCGGTTA
AGGCCAGGGGGAAAGAAAAAATATAAATTAAAACATATAGTATGGGCAAGCAGGGAGCTAGAACGATTCG
CAGTTAATCCTGGCCTGTTAGAAACATCAGAAGGCTGTAGACAAATACTGGGACAGCTACAACCATCCCT
TCAGACAGGATCAGAAGAACTTAGATCATTATATAATACAGTAGCAACCCTCTATTGTGTGCATCAAAGG
ATAGAGATAAAAGACACCAAGGAAGCTTTAGACAAGATAGAGGAAGAGCAAAACAAAAGTAAGACCACCG
CACAGCAAGCGGCCGCTGATCTTCAGACCTGGAGGAGGAGATATGAGGGACAATTGGAGAAGTGAATTAT
ATAAATATAAAGTAGTAAAAATTGAACCATTAGGAGTAGCACCCACCAAGGCAAAGAGAAGAGTGGTGCA
GAGAGAAAAAAGAGCAGTGGGAATAGGAGCTTTGTTCCTTGGGTTCTTGGGAGCAGCAGGAAGCACTATG
GGCGCAGCGTCAATGACGCTGACGGTACAGGCCAGACAATTATTGTCTGGTATAGTGCAGCAGCAGAACA
ATTTGCTGAGGGCTATTGAGGCGCAACAGCATCTGTTGCAACTCACAGTCTGGGGCATCAAGCAGCTCCA
GGCAAGAATCCTGGCTGTGGAAAGATACCTAAAGGATCAACAGCTCCTGGGGATTTGGGGTTGCTCTGGA
AAACTCATTTGCACCACTGCTGTGCCTTGGAATGCTAGTTGGAGTAATAAATCTCTGGAACAGATTTGGA
ATCACACGACCTGGATGGAGTGGGACAGAGAAATTAACAATTACACAAGCTTAATACACTCCTTAATTGA
AGAATCGCAAAACCAGCAAGAAAAGAATGAACAAGAATTATTGGAATTAGATAAATGGGCAAGTTTGTGG
AATTGGTTTAACATAACAAATTGGCTGTGGTATATAAAATTATTCATAATGATAGTAGGAGGCTTGGTAG
GTTTAAGAATAGTTTTTGCTGTACTTTCTATAGTGAATAGAGTTAGGCAGGGATATTCACCATTATCGTT
TCAGACCCACCTCCCAACCCCGAGGGGACCCGACAGGCCCGAAGGAATAGAAGAAGAAGGTGGAGAGAGA
GACAGAGACAGATCCATTCGATTAGTGAACGGATCTCGACGGTATCGGTTAACTTTTAAAAGAAAAGGGG
GGATTGGGGGGTACAGTGCAGGGGAAAGAATAGTAGACATAATAGCAACAGACATACAAACTAAAGAATT
ACAAAAACAAATTACAAAAATTCAAAATTTTATCGATCACGAGACTAGCCTCGAGAAGCTTGATTAACCC
GTGTCGGCTCCAGATCTGGCCTCCGCGCCGGGTTTTGGCGCCTCCCGCGGGCGCCCCCCTCCTCACGGCG
AGCGCTGCCACGTCAGACGAAGGGCGCAGCGAGCGTCCTGATCCTTCCGCCCGGACGCTCAGGACAGCGG
CCCGCTGCTCATAAGACTCGGCCTTAGAACCCCAGTATCAGCAGAAGGACATTTTAGGACGGGACTTGGG
TGACTCTAGGGCACTGGTTTTCTTTCCAGAGAGCGGAACAGGCGAGGAAAAGTAGTCCCTTCTCGGCGAT
TCTGCGGAGGGATCTCCGTGGGGCGGTGAACGCCGATGATTATATAAGGACGCGCCGGGTGTGGCACAGC
TAGTTCCGTCGCAGCCGGGATTTGGGTCGCGGTTCTTGTTTGTGGATCGCTGTGATCGTCACTTGGTGAG
TAGCGGGCTGCTGGGCTGGCCGGGGCTTTCGTGGCCGCCGGGCCGCTCGGTGGGACGGAAGCGTGTGGAG
AGACCGCCAAGGGCTGTAGTCTGGGTCCGCGAGCAAGGTTGCCCTGAACTGGGGGTTGGGGGGAGCGCAG
CAAAATGGCGGCTGTTCCCGAGTCTTGAATGGAAGACGCTTGTGAGGCGGGCTGTGAGGTCGTTGAAACA
AGGTGGGGGGCATGGTGGGCGGCAAGAACCCAAGGTCTTGAGGCCTTCGCTAATGCGGGAAAGCTCTTAT
TCGGGTGAGATGGGCTGGGGCACCATCTGGGGACCCTGACGTGAAGTTTGTCACTGACTGGAGAACTCGG
TTTGTCGTCTGTTGCGGGGGCGGCAGTTATGGCGGTGCCGTTGGGCAGTGCACCCGTACCTTTGGGAGCG
CGCGCCCTCGTCGTGTCGTGACGTCACCCGTTCTGTTGGCTTATAATGCAGGGTGGGGCCACCTGCCGGT
AGGTGTGCGGTAGGCTTTTCTCCGTCGCAGGACGCAGGGTTCGGGCCTAGGGTAGGCTCTCCTGAATCGA
CAGGCGCCGGACCTCTGGTGAGGGGAGGGATAAGTGAGGCGTCAGTTTCTTTGGTCGGTTTTATGTACCT
ATCTTCTTAAGTAGCTGAAGCTCCGGTTTTGAACTATGCGCTCGGGGTTGGCGAGTGTGTTTTGTGAAGT
TTTTTAGGCACCTTTTGAAATGTAATCATTTGGGTCAATATGTAATTTTCAGTGTTAGACTAGTAAATTG
TCCGCTAAATTCTGGCCGTTTTTGGCTTTTTTGTTAGACGAAGCTTGGGCTGCAGGTCGAGATCCACCGG
TCGCCACCATGGTGAGCAAGGGCGAGGAGGTCATCAAAGAGTTCATGCGCTTCAAGGTGCGCATGGAGGG
CTCCATGAACGGCCACGAGTTCGAGATCGAGGGCGAGGGCGAGGGCCGCCCCTACGAGGGCACCCAGACC
GCCAAGCTGAAGGTGACCAAGGGCGGCCCCCTGCCCTTCGCCTGGGACATCCTGTCCCCCCAGTTCATGT
ACGGCTCCAAGGCGTACGTGAAGCACCCCGCCGACATCCCCGATTACAAGAAGCTGTCCTTCCCCGAGGG
CTTCAAGTGGGAGCGCGTGATGAACTTCGAGGACGGCGGTCTGGTGACCGTGACCCAGGACTCCTCCCTG
CAGGACGGCACGCTGATCTACAAGGTGAAGATGCGCGGCACCAACTTCCCCCCCGACGGCCCCGTAATGC
AGAAGAAGACCATGGGCTGGGAGGCCTCCACCGAGCGCCTGTACCCCCGCGACGGCGTGCTGAAGGGCGA
GATCCACCAGGCCCTGAAGCTGAAGGACGGCGGCCACTACCTGGTGGAGTTCAAGACCATCTACATGGCC
AAGAAGCCCGTGCAACTGCCCGGCTACTACTACGTGGACACCAAGCTGGACATCACCTCCCACAACGAGG
ACTACACCATCGTGGAACAGTACGAGCGCTCCGAGGGCCGCCACCACCTGTTCCTGGGGCATGGCACCGG
CAGCACCGGCAGCGGCAGCTCCGGCACCGCCTCCTCCGAGGACAACAACATGGCCGTCATCAAAGAGTTC
ATGCGCTTCAAGGTGCGCATGGAGGGCTCCATGAACGGCCACGAGTTCGAGATCGAGGGCGAGGGCGAGG
GCCGCCCCTACGAGGGCACCCAGACCGCCAAGCTGAAGGTGACCAAGGGCGGCCCCCTGCCCTTCGCCTG
GGACATCCTGTCCCCCCAGTTCATGTACGGCTCCAAGGCGTACGTGAAGCACCCCGCCGACATCCCCGAT
TACAAGAAGCTGTCCTTCCCCGAGGGCTTCAAGTGGGAGCGCGTGATGAACTTCGAGGACGGCGGTCTGG
TGACCGTGACCCAGGACTCCTCCCTGCAGGACGGCACGCTGATCTACAAGGTGAAGATGCGCGGCACCAA
CTTCCCCCCCGACGGCCCCGTAATGCAGAAGAAGACCATGGGCTGGGAGGCCTCCACCGAGCGCCTGTAC
CCCCGCGACGGCGTGCTGAAGGGCGAGATCCACCAGGCCCTGAAGCTGAAGGACGGCGGCCACTACCTGG
TGGAGTTCAAGACCATCTACATGGCCAAGAAGCCCGTGCAACTGCCCGGCTACTACTACGTGGACACCAA
GCTGGACATCACCTCCCACAACGAGGACTACACCATCGTGGAACAGTACGAGCGCTCCGAGGGCCGCCAC
CACCTGTTCCTGTACGGCATGGACGAGCTGTACAAGTAGCGTAGCCATCCAGGCTGTGCTGTCCCTGTAT
GCCTCTGGTCGTACCACAGGCATTGTGATGGACTCCGGAGACGGGGTCACCCACACTGTGCCCATCTACG
AGGGCTATGCTCTCCCTCACGCCATCCTGCGTCTGGACCTGGCTGGCCGGGACCTGACAGACTACCTCAT
GAAGATCCTGACCGAGCGTGGCTACAGCTTCACCACCACAGCTGAGAGGGAAATCGTGCGTGACATCAAA
GAGAAGCTGTGCTATGTTGCTCTAGACTTCGAGCAGGAGATGGCCACTGCCGCATCCTCTTCCTCCCTGG
AGAAGAGCTATGAGCTGCCTGACGGCCAGGTCATCACTATTGGCAACGAGCGGTTCCGATGCCCTGAGGC
TCTTTTCCAGCCTTCCTTCTTGGGTATGGAATCCTGTGGCAGCGGCCGCGTCGACAATCAACCTCTGGAT
TACAAAATTTGTGAAAGATTGACTGGTATTCTTAACTATGTTGCTCCTTTTACGCTATGTGGATACGCTG
CTTTAATGCCTTTGTATCATGCTATTGCTTCCCGTATGGCTTTCATTTTCTCCTCCTTGTATAAATCCTG
GTTGCTGTCTCTTTATGAGGAGTTGTGGCCCGTTGTCAGGCAACGTGGCGTGGTGTGCACTGTGTTTGCT
GACGCAACCCCCACTGGTTGGGGCATTGCCACCACCTGTCAGCTCCTTTCCGGGACTTTCGCTTTCCCCC
TCCCTATTGCCACGGCGGAACTCATCGCCGCCTGCCTTGCCCGCTGCTGGACAGGGGCTCGGCTGTTGGG
CACTGACAATTCCGTGGTGTTGTCGGGGAAGCTGACGTCCTTTCCATGGCTGCTCGCCTGTGTTGCCACC
TGGATTCTGCGCGGGACGTCCTTCTGCTACGTCCCTTCGGCCCTCAATCCAGCGGACCTTCCTTCCCGCG
GCCTGCTGCCGGCTCTGCGGCCTCTTCCGCGTCTTCGCCTTCGCCCTCAGACGAGTCGGATCTCCCTTTG
GGCCGCCTCCCCGCCTGGAATTCGAGCTCGGTACCTTTAAGACCAATGACTTACAAGGCAGCTGTAGATC
TTAGCCACTTTTTAAAAGAAAAGGGGGGACTGGAAGGGCTAATTCACTCCCAACGAAGACAAGATCTGCT
TTTTGCTTGTACTGGGTCTCTCTGGTTAGACCAGATCTGAGCCTGGGAGCTCTCTGGCTAACTAGGGAAC
CCACTGCTTAAGCCTCAATAAAGCTTGCCTTGAGTGCTTCAAGTAGTGTGTGCCCGTCTGTTGTGTGACT
CTGGTAACTAGAGATCCCTCAGACCCTTTTAGTCAGTGTGGAAAATCTCTAGCAGTAGTAGTTCATGTCA
TCTTATTATTCAGTATTTATAACTTGCAAAGAAATGAATATCAGAGAGTGAGAGGAACTTGTTTATTGCA
GCTTATAATGGTTACAAATAAAGCAATAGCATCACAAATTTCACAAATAAAGCATTTTTTTCACTGCATT
CTAGTTGTGGTTTGTCCAAACTCATCAATGTATCTTATCATGTCTGGCTCYRSCYATCCCGCCCCTAACT
CCGCCCAGTTCCGCCCATTCTCCGCCCCATGGCTGACTAATTTTTTTTATTTATGCAGAGGCCGAGGCCG
CCTCGGCCTCTGAGCTATTCCAGAAGTAGTGAGGAGGCTTTTTTGGAGGCCTAGGGACGTACCCAATTCG
CCCTATAGTGAGTCGTATTACGCGCGCTCACTGGCCGTCGTTTTACAACGTCGTGACTGGGAAAACCCTG
GCGTTACCCAACTTAATCGCCTTGCAGCACATCCCCCTTTCGCCAGCTGGCGTAATAGCGAAGAGGCCCG
CACCGATCGCCCTTCCCAACAGTTGCGCAGCCTGAATGGCGAATGGG
[124 nt withheld, positions 9218-9341]
C
[91 nt withheld, positions 9343-9433]
A
[49 nt withheld, positions 9435-9483]
CCTTTGACGTTGGAGTCCACGTTCTTT
[37 nt withheld, positions 9511-9547]
ACCCTATCTCGGTCTATTCTTTTGATTTATAAGGGATTTTGCCGATTTCGGCCTATTGGTTAAAAAATGA
GCTGATTTAACAAAAATTTAACGCGAATTTTAACAAAATATTAACGCTTACAATTT
Features (pLannotate 1.2.2; 27 found; start..end, strand, type, name):
     26..130     +  promoter       AmpR promoter: bla
    131..991     +  CDS            AmpR: β-lactamase; bla; confers resistance to ampicillin, carbenicillin, and related antibiotics
   1162..1750    +  rep_origin     ori: high-copy-number ColE1/pMB1/pBR322/pUC origin of replication
   1933..2025    +  CDS            lacI (fragment): lac repressor; lacI; The lac repressor binds to the lac operator to inhibit transcription in E. coli. This inhibition can be relieved by adding lactose or isopropyl-β-D-thiogalactopyranoside (IPTG).
   2038..2059    +  protein_bind   CAP binding site: CAP binding activates transcription in the presence of cAMP. E. coli catabolite activator protein
   2074..2104    +  promoter       lac promoter: promoter for the E. coli lac operon
   2112..2128    +  protein_bind   lac operator: The lac repressor binds to the lac operator to inhibit transcription in E. coli. This inhibition can be relieved by adding lactose or isopropyl-β-D-thiogalactopyranoside (IPTG). lac repressor encoded by lacI
   2173..2191    +  promoter       T3 promoter: promoter for bacteriophage T3 RNA polymerase
   2292..2671    +  enhancer       CMV enhancer: human cytomegalovirus immediate early enhancer
   2672..2875    +  promoter       CMV promoter: human cytomegalovirus (CMV) immediate early promoter
   2890..3070    +  LTR            5' LTR (truncated): truncated 5' long terminal repeat (LTR) from HIV-1
   3117..3242    +  misc_feature   HIV-1 Ψ: packaging signal of human immunodeficiency virus type 1
   3226..3589    +  CDS            HIV-1 gag (fragment): gag protein from human immunodeficiency virus 1; gag
   3735..3968    +  misc_feature   RRE: The Rev response element (RRE) of HIV-1 allows for Rev-dependent mRNA export from the nucleus to the cytoplasm.
   4345..4445    +  CDS            Rev (fragment): human immunodeficiency virus 1 (HIV-1) Rev protein; rev; enhances nuclear export of unspliced and incompletely spliced viral mRNAs
   4464..4581    +  misc_feature   cPPT/CTS: central polypurine tract and central termination sequence of HIV-1
   4638..5849    +  promoter       UbC promoter: human ubiquitin C promoter
   5889..7319    +  CDS            tdTomato: tandem dimeric (pseudo-monomeric) derivative of DsRed (Shaner et al., 2004) mammalian codon-optimized
   7321..7740    +  CDS            ACTB (fragment): ACTB_CHLPG - Experimental evidence at protein level: Swiss-Prot protein existence level 1. Actin is a highly conserved protein that polymerizes to produce filaments that form cross-linked networks in the cytoplasm of cells. Actin exists in both monomeric (G-actin) and polymeric (F-actin) forms, both forms playing key functions, such as cell motility and contraction. In addition to their role in the cytoplasmic cytoskeleton, G- and F-actin also localize in the nucleus, and regulate gene transcription and motility and repair of damaged DNA. From Chlorocebus pygerythrus (Vervet monkey) (Cercopith
   7756..8344    +  misc_feature   WPRE: woodchuck hepatitis virus posttranscriptional regulatory element
   8361..8429    +  CDS            nef (fragment): NEF_HV1Z2 - Experimental evidence at protein level: Swiss-Prot protein existence level 1. Extracellular Nef protein targets CD4(+) T-lymphocytes for apoptosis by interacting with CXCR4 surface receptors. From Human immunodeficiency virus type 1 group M subtype D (isolate Z2/CDC-Z34) (HIV-1).
   8431..8664    +  LTR            3' LTR (ΔU3): self-inactivating 3' long terminal repeat (LTR) from HIV-1
   8736..8857    +  polyA_signal   SV40 poly(A) signal: SV40 polyadenylation signal
   8876..9011    +  rep_origin     SV40 ori: SV40 origin of replication
   9032..9050    -  promoter       T7 promoter: promoter for bacteriophage T7 RNA polymerase
   9058..9213    +  CDS            lacZα (fragment): LacZα fragment of β-galactosidase; lacZ fragment
   9218..9646    +  rep_origin     f1 ori (sequence partly withheld): f1 bacteriophage origin of replication; arrow indicates direction of (+) strand synthesis
