[The description below was written by a language model from this plasmid's Addgene catalogue record and pLannotate feature annotations shown in this document.]
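Description:
tdTomato--β-actin CDS2 is a lentiviral transfer plasmid built on the pHAGE backbone (about 9.7 kb in total) that expresses the red fluorescent protein tdTomato from a transcript carrying a piece of mouse β-actin coding sequence in its 3' untranslated region. In bacteria it is maintained through a high-copy ColE1/pUC-type origin and selected with ampicillin via the β-lactamase gene. An f1 origin, an SV40 origin and remnants of a lac/lacZα cloning region with T3 and T7 promoters are also annotated in the backbone.

The viral portion has a self-inactivating, Tat-independent layout. A CMV enhancer/promoter drives a truncated HIV-1 5' LTR, followed by the Ψ packaging signal with a gag fragment, the Rev response element for Rev-dependent nuclear export of the genomic RNA, and the cPPT/CTS. At the other end lie a ΔU3 3' LTR and an SV40 polyadenylation signal. Packaging functions are not encoded and would have to be supplied in trans.

Between these elements, the human ubiquitin C promoter drives mammalian codon-optimised tdTomato. Nucleotides 398-818 of the mouse Actb coding sequence sit immediately downstream. According to the record this fragment lies in the 3'UTR, so it serves as an RNA element rather than a translated fusion partner. The automated annotation matches it to a primate actin entry, reflecting actin's high conservation rather than a different source species. A WPRE follows to enhance transcript expression. The associated study examined contact-dependent transfer of mRNAs and lncRNAs between human and mouse cells in culture. This suggests the construct serves to test whether this segment of β-actin mRNA influences the behaviour of a reporter transcript, although the record does not spell out the experiment.
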