Addgene plasmid #183714: tdTomato--β-actin CDS2
Purpose: tdTomato with fragment nucleotides 398-818 of beta-actin coding sequence inserted in 3'UTR
Depositing lab: Jeffrey Gerst. Depositing organization: Weizmann Institute of Science. Publication: Global analysis of contact-dependent human-to-mouse intercellular mRNA and lncRNA transfer in cell culture. Dasgupta S, Dayagi DY, Haimovich G, Wyler E, Olender T, Singer RH, Landthaler M, Gerst JE. Elife. 2023 May 30;12:e83584. doi: 10.7554/eLife.83584. PubMed 37249209.
Backbone
  Vector backbone: pHAGE
  Backbone size w/o insert (bp): 7838
  Total vector size (bp): 9690
  Vector type: Lentiviral
Growth in bacteria
  Bacterial resistance: Ampicillin, 100 μg/mL
  Growth temperature: 37°C
  Growth strain: NEB Stable
  Copy number: Unknown
Gene/Insert
  Gene/Insert name: tdTomato with fragment (nucleotides 398-818) of mouse Actb coding dsequence
  Species: M. musculus (mouse)
  Insert size (bp): 1852
  Promoter: UbiC
  Cloning method: Ligation Independent Cloning
  Sequencing primers: 5′ -; 3′ -
Terms and licenses: Academic/Nonprofit Terms; Industry Terms: Not Available to Industry
Depositor comments: Please visit https://www.biorxiv.org/content/10.1101/2021.11.28.470233v2 for bioRxiv preprint.
How to cite: tdTomato--β-actin CDS2 was a gift from Jeffrey Gerst (Addgene plasmid # 183714 ; http://n2t.net/addgene:183714 ; RRID:Addgene_183714)
